>Addgene plasmid #98331 | DDX39B_pLX307 | addgene full sequence | sequence record 190399 | Addgene NGS Result
GGCTCGAGGCCTGCAGGTGCAAAGATGGATAAAGTTTTAAACAGAGAGGAATCTTTGCAGCTAATGGACC
TTCTAGGTCTTGAAAGGAGTGGGAATTGGCTCCGGTGCCCGTCAGTGGGCAGAGCGCACATCGCCCACAG
TCCCCGAGAAGTTGGGGGGAGGGGTCGGCAATTGAACCGGTGCCTAGAGAAGGTGGCGCGGGGTAAACTG
GGAAAGTGATGTCGTGTACTGGCTCCGCCTTTTTCCCGAGGGTGGGGGAGAACCGTATATAAGTGCAGTA
GTCGCCGTGAACGTTCTTTTTCGCAACGGGTTTGCCGCCAGAACACAGGTAAGTGCCGTGTGTGGTTCCC
GCGGGCCTGGCCTCTTTACGGGTTATGGCCCTTGCGTGCCTTGAATTACTTCCACCTGGCTGCAGTACGT
GATTCTTGATCCCGAGCTTCGGGTTGGAAGTGGGTGGGAGAGTTCGAGGCCTTGCGCTTAAGGAGCCCCT
TCGCCTCGTGCTTGAGTTGAGGCCTGGCCTGGGCGCTGGGGCCGCCGCGTGCGAATCTGGTGGCACCTTC
GCGCCTGTCTCGCTGCTTTCGATAAGTCTCTAGCCATTTAAAATTTTTGATGACCTGCTGCGACGCTTTT
TTTCTGGCAAGATAGTCTTGTAAATGCGGGCCAAGATCTGCACACTGGTATTTCGGTTTTTGGGGCCGCG
GGCGGCGACGGGGCCCGTGCGTCCCAGCGCACATGTTCGGCGAGGCGGGGCCTGCGAGCGCGGCCACCGA
GAATCGGACGGGGGTAGTCTCAAGCTGGCCGGCCTGCTCTGGTGCCTGGCCTCGCGCCGCCGTGTATCGC
CCCGCCCTGGGCGGCAAGGCTGGCCCGGTCGGCACCAGTTGCGTGAGCGGAAAGATGGCCGCTTCCCGGC
CCTGCTGCAGGGAGCTCAAAATGGAGGACGCGGCGCTCGGGAGAGCGGGCGGGTGAGTCACCCACACAAA
GGAAAAGGGCCTTTCCGTCCTCAGCCGTCGCTTCATGTGACTCCACGGAGTACCGGGCGCCGTCCAGGCA
CCTCGATTAGTTCTCGAGCTTTTGGAGTACGTCGTCTTTAGGTTGGGGGGAGGGGTTTTATGCGATGGAG
TTTCCCCACACTGAGTGGGTGGAGACTGAAGTTAGGCCAGCTTGGCACTTGATGTAATTCTCCTTGGAAT
TTGCCCTTTTTGAGTTTGGATCTTGGTTCATTCTCAAGCCTCAGACAGTGGTTCAAAGTTTTTTTCTTCC
ATTTCAGGTGTCGTGAGGCTAGCATCGATTGATCAACAAGTTTGTACAAAAAAGTTGGCATGGCAGAGAA
CGATGTGGACAATGAGCTCTTGGACTATGAAGATGATGAGGTGGAGACAGCAGCTGGGGGAGATGGGGCT
GAGGCCCCTGCCAAGAAGGATGTCAAGGGCTCCTATGTCTCCATCCACAGCTCTGGCTTTCGTGACTTCC
TGCTCAAGCCAGAGTTGCTCCGGGCCATTGTCGACTGTGGCTTTGAGCATCCGTCAGAAGTCCAGCATGA
GTGCATCCCTCAGGCCATTCTGGGAATGGATGTCCTGTGCCAGGCCAAGTCGGGCATGGGAAAGACAGCA
GTGTTTGTCTTGGCCACACTGCAACAGCTGGAGCCAGTTACTGGGCAGGTGTCTGTACTGGTGATGTGTC
ACACTCGGGAGTTGGCTTTTCAGATCAGCAAGGAATATGAGCGCTTCTCTAAATACATGCCCAATGTCAA
GGTTGCTGTTTTTTTTGGTGGTCTGTCTATCAAGAAGGATGAAGAGGTGCTGAAGAAGAACTGCCCGCAT
ATCGTCGTGGGGACTCCAGGCCGTATCCTAGCCCTGGCTCGAAATAAGAGCCTCAACCTCAAACACATTA
AACACTTTATTTTGGATGAATGTGATAAGATGCTTGAACAGCTCGACATGCGTCGGGATGTCCAGGAAAT
TTTTCGCATGACCCCCCACGAGAAGCAGGTCATGATGTTCAGTGCTACCTTGAGCAAAGAGATCCGTCCA
GTCTGCCGCAAGTTCATGCAAGATCCAATGGAGATCTTCGTGGATGATGAGACGAAGTTGACGCTGCATG
GGTTGCAGCAGTACTACGTGAAACTGAAGGACAACGAGAAGAACCGGAAGCTCTTTGACCTTCTGGATGT
CCTTGAGTTCAACCAGGTGGTGATCTTTGTGAAGCCTGTGCAGCGGTGCATTGCCTTGGCCCAGCTACTA
GTGGAGCAGAACTTCCCAGCCATTGCCATCCACCGTGGGATGCCCCAGGAGGAGAGGCTTTCTCGGTATC
AGCAGTTTAAAGATTTTCAACGACGAATTCTTGTGGCTACCAACCTATTTGGCCGAGGCATGGACATCGA
GCGGGTGAACATTGCTTTTAATTATGACATGCCTGAGGATTCTGACACCTACCTGCATCGGGTGGCCAGA
GCAGGCCGGTTTGGCACCAAGGGCTTGGCTATCACATTTGTGTCCGATGAGAATGATGCCAAGATCCTCA
ATGATGTGCAGGATCGCTTTGAGGTCAATATTAGTGAGCTGCCTGATGAGATAGACATCTCCTCCTACAT
TGAACAGACACGGTACCCAACTTTCTTGTACAAAGTGGTTGATATCGGTAAGCCTATCCCTAACCCTCTC
CTCGGTCTCGATTCTACGTAGTAATGAACTAGTCCGTAACTTGAAAGTATTTCGATTTCTTGGCTTTATA
TATCTTGTGGAAAGGACGATTGTCGAATTCGCCTCTGGCGCAGACGCGTTAAGTCGACAATCAACCTCTG
GATTACAAAATTTGTGAAAGATTGACTGGTATTCTTAACTATGTTGCTCCTTTTACGCTATGTGGATACG
CTGCTTTAATGCCTTTGTATCATGCTATTGCTTCCCGTATGGCTTTCATTTTCTCCTCCTTGTATAAATC
CTGGTTGCTGTCTCTTTATGAGGAGTTGTGGCCCGTTGTCAGGCAACGTGGCGTGGTGTGCACTGTGTTT
GCTGACGCAACCCCCACTGGTTGGGGCATTGCCACCACCTGTCAGCTCCTTTCCGGGACTTTCGCTTTCC
CCCTCCCTATTGCCACGGCGGAACTCATCGCCGCCTGCCTTGCCCGCTGCTGGACAGGGGCTCGGCTGTT
GGGCACTGACAATTCCGTGGTGTTGTCGGGGAAATCATCGTCCTTTCCTTGGCTGCTCGCCTGTGTTGCC
ACCTGGATTCTGCGCGGGACGTCCTTCTGCTACGTCCCTTCGGCCCTCAATCCAGCGGACCTTCCTTCCC
GCGGCCTGCTGCCGGCTCTGCGGCCTCTTCCGCGTCTTCGCCTTCGCCCTCAGACGAGTCGGATCTCCCT
TTGGGCCGCCTCCCCGCGTCGACTTTAAGACCAATGACTTACAAGGCAGCTGTAGATCTTAGCCACTTTT
TAAAAGAAAAGGGGGGACTGGAAGGGCTAATTCACTCCCAACGAAGACAAGATCTGCTTTTTGCTTGTAC
TGGGTCTCTCTGGTTAGACCAGATCTGAGCCTGGGAGCTCTCTGGCTAACTAGGGAACCCACTGCTTAAG
CCTCAATAAAGCTTGCCTTGAGTGCTTCAAGTAGTGTGTGCCCGTCTGTTGTGTGACTCTGGTAACTAGA
GATCCCTCAGACCCTTTTAGTCAGTGTGGAAAATCTCTAGCAGTACGTATAGTAGTTCATGTCATCTTAT
TATTCAGTATTTATAACTTGCAAAGAAATGAATATCAGAGAGTGAGAGGAACTTGTTTATTGCAGCTTAT
AATGGTTACAAATAAAGCAATAGCATCACAAATTTCACAAATAAAGCATTTTTTTCACTGCATTCTAGTT
GTGGTTTGTCCAAACTCATCAATGTATCTTATCATGTCTGGCTCTAGCTATCCCGCCCCTAACTCCGCCC
ATCCCGCCCCTAACTCCGCCCAGTTCCGCCCATTCTCCGCCCCATGGCTGACTAATTTTTTTTATTTATG
CAGAGGCCGAGGCCGCCTCGGCCTCTGAGCTATTCCAGAAGTAGTGAGGAGGCTTTTTTGGAGGCCTAGG
GACGTACCCAATTCGCCCTATAGTGAGTCGTATTACGCGCGCTCACTGGCCGTCGTTTTACAACGTCGTG
ACTGGGAAAACCCTGGCGTTACCCAACTTAATCGCCTTGCAGCACATCCCCCTTTCGCCAGCTGGCGTAA
TAGCGAAGAGGCCCGCACCGATCGCCCTTCCCAACAGTTGCGCAGCCTGAATGGCGAATGGG
[124 nt withheld, positions 4263-4386]
C
[91 nt withheld, positions 4388-4478]
A
[49 nt withheld, positions 4480-4528]
CCTTTGACGTTGGAGTCCACGTTCTTT
[37 nt withheld, positions 4556-4592]
ACCCTATCTCGGTCTATTCTTTTGATTTATAAGGGATTTTGCCGATTTCGGCCTATTGGTTAAAAAATGA
GCTGATTTAACAAAAATTTAACGCGAATTTTAACAAAATATTAACGCTTACAATTTAGGTGGCACTTTTC
GGGGAAATGTGCGCGGAACCCCTATTTGTTTATTTTTCTAAATACATTCAAATATGTATCCGCTCATGAG
ACAATAACCCTGATAAATGCTTCAATAATATTGAAAAAGGAAGAGTATGAGTATTCAACATTTCCGTGTC
GCCCTTATTCCCTTTTTTGCGGCATTTTGCCTTCCTGTTTTTGCTCACCCAGAAACGCTGGTGAAAGTAA
AAGATGCTGAAGATCAGTTGGGTGCACGAGTGGGTTACATCGAACTGGATCTCAACAGCGGTAAGATCCT
TGAGAGTTTTCGCCCCGAAGAACGTTTTCCAATGATGAGCACTTTTAAAGTTCTGCTATGTGGCGCGGTA
TTATCCCGTATTGACGCCGGGCAAGAGCAACTCGGTCGCCGCATACACTATTCTCAGAATGACTTGGTTG
AGTACTCACCAGTCACAGAAAAGCATCTTACGGATGGCATGACAGTAAGAGAATTATGCAGTGCTGCCAT
AACCATGAGTGATAACACTGCGGCCAACTTACTTCTGACAACGATCGGAGGACCGAAGGAGCTAACCGCT
TTTTTGCACAACATGGGGGATCATGTAACTCGCCTTGATCGTTGGGAACCGGAGCTGAATGAAGCCATAC
CAAACGACGAGCGTGACACCACGATGCCTGTAGCAATGGCAACAACGTTGCGCAAACTATTAACTGGCGA
ACTACTTACTCTAGCTTCCCGGCAACAATTAATAGACTGGATGGAGGCGGATAAAGTTGCAGGACCACTT
CTGCGCTCGGCCCTTCCGGCTGGCTGGTTTATTGCTGATAAATCTGGAGCCGGTGAGCGTGGGTCTCGCG
GTATCATTGCAGCACTGGGGCCAGATGGTAAGCCCTCCCGTATCGTAGTTATCTACACGACGGGGAGTCA
GGCAACTATGGATGAACGAAATAGACAGATCGCTGAGATAGGTGCCTCACTGATTAAGCATTGGTAACTG
TCAGACCAAGTTTACTCATATATACTTTAGATTGATTTAAAACTTCATTTTTAATTTAAAAGGATCTAGG
TGAAGATCCTTTTTGATAATCTCATGACCAAAATCCCTTAACGTGAGTTTTCGTTCCACTGAGCGTCAGA
CCCCGTAGAAAAGATCAAAGGATCTTCTTGAGATCCTTTTTTTCTGCGCGTAATCTGCTGCTTGCAAACA
AAAAAACCACCGCTACCAGCGGTGGTTTGTTTGCCGGATCAAGAGCTACCAACTCTTTTTCCGAAGGTAA
CTGGCTTCAGCAGAGCGCAGATACCAAATACTGTTCTTCTAGTGTAGCCGTAGTTAGGCCACCACTTCAA
GAACTCTGTAGCACCGCCTACATACCTCGCTCTGCTAATCCTGTTACCAGTGGCTGCTGCCAGTGGCGAT
AAGTCGTGTCTTACCGGGTTGGACTCAAGACGATAGTTACCGGATAAGGCGCAGCGGTCGGGCTGAACGG
GGGGTTCGTGCACACAGCCCAGCTTGGAGCGAACGACCTACACCGAACTGAGATACCTACAGCGTGAGCT
ATGAGAAAGCGCCACGCTTCCCGAAGGGAGAAAGGCGGACAGGTATCCGGTAAGCGGCAGGGTCGGAACA
GGAGAGCGCACGAGGGAGCTTCCAGGGGGAAACGCCTGGTATCTTTATAGTCCTGTCGGGTTTCGCCACC
TCTGACTTGAGCGTCGATTTTTGTGATGCTCGTCAGGGGGGCGGAGCCTATGGAAAAACGCCAGCAACGC
GGCCTTTTTACGGTTCCTGGCCTTTTGCTGGCCTTTTGCTCACATGTTCTTTCCTGCGTTATCCCCTGAT
TCTGTGGATAACCGTATTACCGCCTTTGAGTGAGCTGATACCGCTCGCCGCAGCCGAACGACCGAGCGCA
GCGAGTCAGTGAGCGAGGAAGCGGAAGAGCGCCCAATACGCAAACCGCCTCTCCCCGCGCGTTGGCCGAT
TCATTAATGCAGCTGGCACGACAGGTTTCCCGACTGGAAAGCGGGCAGTGAGCGCAACGCAATTAATGTG
AGTTAGCTCACTCATTAGGCACCCCAGGCTTTACACTTTATGCTTCCGGCTCGTATGTTGTGTGGAATTG
TGAGCGGATAACAATTTCACACAGGAAACAGCTATGACCATGATTACGCCAAGCGCGCAATTAACCCTCA
CTAAAGGGAACAAAAGCTGGAGCTGCAAGCTTAATGTAGTCTTATGCAATACTCTTGTAGTCTTGCAACA
TGGTAACGATGAGTTAGCAACATGCCTTACAAGGAGAGAAAAAGCACCGTGCATGCCGATTGGTGGAAGT
AAGGTGGTACGATCGTGCCTTATTAGGAAGGCAACAGACGGGTCTGACATGGATTGGACGAACCACTGAA
TTGCCGCATTGCAGAGATATTGTATTTAAGTGCCTAGCTCGATACATAAACGGGTCTCTCTGGTTAGACC
AGATCTGAGCCTGGGAGCTCTCTGGCTAACTAGGGAACCCACTGCTTAAGCCTCAATAAAGCTTGCCTTG
AGTGCTTCAAGTAGTGTGTGCCCGTCTGTTGTGTGACTCTGGTAACTAGAGATCCCTCAGACCCTTTTAG
TCAGTGTGGAAAATCTCTAGCAGTGGCGCCCGAACAGGGACTTGAAAGCGAAAGGGAAACCAGAGGAGCT
CTCTCGACGCAGGACTCGGCTTGCTGAAGCGCGCACGGCAAGAGGCGAGGGGCGGCGACTGGTGAGTACG
CCAAAAATTTTGACTAGCGGAGGCTAGAAGGAGAGAGATGGGTGCGAGAGCGTCAGTATTAAGCGGGGGA
GAATTAGATCGCGATGGGAAAAAATTCGGTTAAGGCCAGGGGGAAAGAAAAAATATAAATTAAAACATAT
AGTATGGGCAAGCAGGGAGCTAGAACGATTCGCAGTTAATCCTGGCCTGTTAGAAACATCAGAAGGCTGT
AGACAAATACTGGGACAGCTACAACCATCCCTTCAGACAGGATCAGAAGAACTTAGATCATTATATAATA
CAGTAGCAACCCTCTATTGTGTGCATCAAAGGATAGAGATAAAAGACACCAAGGAAGCTTTAGACAAGAT
AGAGGAAGAGCAAAACAAAAGTAAGACCACCGCACAGCAAGCGGCCGCTGATCTTCAGACCTGGAGGAGG
AGATATGAGGGACAATTGGAGAAGTGAATTATATAAATATAAAGTAGTAAAAATTGAACCATTAGGAGTA
GCACCCACCAAGGCAAAGAGAAGAGTGGTGCAGAGAGAAAAAAGAGCAGTGGGAATAGGAGCTTTGTTCC
TTGGGTTCTTGGGAGCAGCAGGAAGCACTATGGGCGCAGCGTCAATGACGCTGACGGTACAGGCCAGACA
ATTATTGTCTGGTATAGTGCAGCAGCAGAACAATTTGCTGAGGGCTATTGAGGCGCAACAGCATCTGTTG
CAACTCACAGTCTGGGGCATCAAGCAGCTCCAGGCAAGAATCCTGGCTGTGGAAAGATACCTAAAGGATC
AACAGCTCCTGGGGATTTGGGGTTGCTCTGGAAAACTCATTTGCACCACTGCTGTGCCTTGGAATGCTAG
TTGGAGTAATAAATCTCTGGAACAGATTTGGAATCACACGACCTGGATGGAGTGGGACAGAGAAATTAAC
AATTACACAAGCTTAATACACTCCTTAATTGAAGAATCGCAAAACCAGCAAGAAAAGAATGAACAAGAAT
TATTGGAATTAGATAAATGGGCAAGTTTGTGGAATTGGTTTAACATAACAAATTGGCTGTGGTATATAAA
ATTATTCATAATGATAGTAGGAGGCTTGGTAGGTTTAAGAATAGTTTTTGCTGTACTTTCTATAGTGAAT
AGAGTTAGGCAGGGATATTCACCATTATCGTTTCAGACCCACCTCCCAACCCCGAGGGGACCCATGCATT
GCATCTCAATTAGTCAGCAACCAGGTGTGGAAAGTCCCCAGGCTCCCCAGCAGGCAGAAGTATGCAAAGC
ATGCGTCTCAATTAGTCAGCAACCATAGTCCCGCCCCTAACTCCGCCCATCCCGCCCCTAACTCCGCCCA
GTTCCGCCCATTCTCCGCCCCATGGCTGACTAATTTTTTTTATTTATGCAGAGGCCGAGGCCGCCTCGGC
CTCTGAGCTATTCCAGAAGTAGTGAGGAGGCTTTTTTGGAGGCCTAGGCTTTTGCAAAAAGCTTTCTAGA
GGTACCACCGGAGCTTACCATGACCGAGTACAAGCCCACGGTGCGCCTCGCCACCCGCGACGACGTCCCC
AGGGCCGTACGCACCCTCGCCGCCGCGTTCGCCGACTACCCCGCCACGCGCCACACCGTCGATCCGGACC
GCCACATCGAGCGGGTCACCGAGCTGCAAGAACTCTTCCTCACGCGCGTCGGGCTCGACATCGGCAAGGT
GTGGGTCGCGGACGACGGCGCCGCCGTGGCGGTCTGGACCACGCCGGAGAGCGTCGAAGCGGGGGCGGTG
TTCGCCGAGATCGGCCCGCGCATGGCCGAGTTGAGCGGTTCCCGGCTGGCCGCGCAGCAACAGATGGAAG
GCCTCCTGGCGCCGCACCGGCCCAAGGAGCCCGCGTGGTTCCTGGCCACCGTCGGCGTCTCGCCCGACCA
CCAGGGCAAGGGTCTGGGCAGCGCCGTCGTGCTCCCCGGAGTGGAGGCGGCCGAGCGCGCCGGGGTGCCC
GCCTTCCTGGAGACCTCCGCGCCCCGCAACCTCCCCTTCTACGAGCGGCTCGGCTTCACCGTCACCGCCG
ACGTCGAGGTGCCCGAAGGACCGCGCACCTGGTGCATGACCCGCAAGCCCGGTGCCAGTTAACGAATTCT
AGATCTTGAGACAAATGGCAGTATTCATCCACAATTTTAAAAGAAAAGGGGGGATTGGGGGGTACAGTGC
AGGGGAAAGAATAGTAGACATAATAGCAACAGACATACAAACTAAAGAATTACAAAAACAAATTACAAAA
ATTCAAAATTTTCGGGTTTATTACAGGGACAGCAGAGATCCACTTTGGCGCC
Features (pLannotate 1.2.2; 34 found; start..end, strand, type, name):
     25..91      +  CDS            small t antigen (fragment): SV40 (simian virus 40) small t antigen
     98..1276    +  promoter       EF-1α promoter: strong constitutive promoter for human elongation factor EF-1α
   1297..1314    +  protein_bind   attB1 (fragment): mutant version of attB; core recombination site for the Gateway® BP reaction BP Clonase™
   1320..2603    +  CDS            DDX39B: DX39B_HUMAN - Also known as BAT1, UAP56. Experimental evidence at protein level: Swiss-Prot protein existence level 1. (Microbial infection) The TREX complex is essential for the export of Kaposi's sarcoma-associated herpesvirus (KSHV) intronless mRNAs and infectious virus production. From Homo sapiens (Human).
   2605..2629    -  protein_bind   attB2: mutant version of attB; recombination site for the Gateway® BP reaction BP Clonase™
   2637..2678    +  CDS            V5 tag: epitope tag from simian virus 5
   2694..2747    +  promoter       U6 promoter (fragment): RNA polymerase III promoter for human U6 snRNA
   2789..3377    +  misc_feature   WPRE: woodchuck hepatitis virus posttranscriptional regulatory element
   3428..3447    +  misc_feature   cPPT/CTS (fragment): central polypurine tract and central termination sequence of HIV-1
   3449..3682    +  LTR            3' LTR (ΔU3): self-inactivating 3' long terminal repeat (LTR) from HIV-1
   3760..3881    +  polyA_signal   SV40 poly(A) signal: SV40 polyadenylation signal
   3921..4056    +  rep_origin     SV40 ori: SV40 origin of replication
   4077..4095    -  promoter       T7 promoter: promoter for bacteriophage T7 RNA polymerase
   4103..4258    +  CDS            lacZα (fragment): LacZα fragment of β-galactosidase; lacZ fragment
   4263..4691    +  rep_origin     f1 ori (sequence partly withheld): f1 bacteriophage origin of replication; arrow indicates direction of (+) strand synthesis
   4744..4848    +  promoter       AmpR promoter: bla
   4849..5709    +  CDS            AmpR: β-lactamase; bla; confers resistance to ampicillin, carbenicillin, and related antibiotics
   5880..6468    +  rep_origin     ori: high-copy-number ColE1/pMB1/pBR322/pUC origin of replication
   6651..6743    +  CDS            lacI (fragment): lac repressor; lacI; The lac repressor binds to the lac operator to inhibit transcription in E. coli. This inhibition can be relieved by adding lactose or isopropyl-β-D-thiogalactopyranoside (IPTG).
   6756..6777    +  protein_bind   CAP binding site: CAP binding activates transcription in the presence of cAMP. E. coli catabolite activator protein
   6792..6822    +  promoter       lac promoter: promoter for the E. coli lac operon
   6830..6846    +  protein_bind   lac operator: The lac repressor binds to the lac operator to inhibit transcription in E. coli. This inhibition can be relieved by adding lactose or isopropyl-β-D-thiogalactopyranoside (IPTG). lac repressor encoded by lacI
   6891..6909    +  promoter       T3 promoter: promoter for bacteriophage T3 RNA polymerase
   6937..7163    +  promoter       RSV promoter: Rous sarcoma virus enhancer/promoter
   7164..7344    +  LTR            5' LTR (truncated): truncated 5' long terminal repeat (LTR) from HIV-1
   7391..7516    +  misc_feature   HIV-1 Ψ: packaging signal of human immunodeficiency virus type 1
   7500..7863    +  CDS            HIV-1 gag (fragment): gag protein from human immunodeficiency virus 1; gag
   8009..8242    +  misc_feature   RRE: The Rev response element (RRE) of HIV-1 allows for Rev-dependent mRNA export from the nucleus to the cytoplasm.
   8619..8645    +  CDS            Rev (fragment): human immunodeficiency virus 1 (HIV-1) Rev protein; rev; enhances nuclear export of unspliced and incompletely spliced viral mRNAs
   8652..8675    +  promoter       SV40 promoter (fragment): SV40 early promoter
   8676..8747    +  promoter       SV40 promoter (fragment): SV40 enhancer and early promoter
   8771..8906    +  rep_origin     SV40 ori: SV40 origin of replication
   8952..9548    +  CDS            PuroR (fragment): puromycin N-acetyltransferase; pac from Streptomyces; confers resistance to puromycin
   9597..9714    +  misc_feature   cPPT/CTS: central polypurine tract and central termination sequence of HIV-1
