[The description below was written by a language model from this plasmid's Addgene catalogue record and pLannotate feature annotations shown in this document.]
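Description:
DDX39B_pLX307 is a lentiviral expression plasmid carrying the human DDX39B open reading frame (also known as BAT1 or UAP56) in the pLX307 Gateway destination backbone. It is a third-generation-style, self-inactivating HIV-1 transfer vector. An RSV promoter fused to a truncated 5' LTR drives production of the viral genomic RNA in packaging cells. This is followed by the Ψ packaging signal with a gag fragment, the Rev response element for Rev-dependent nuclear export, a cPPT/CTS element, and a ΔU3 3' LTR that inactivates LTR promoter activity after integration. An SV40 polyadenylation signal lies downstream of the 3' LTR. In bacteria the plasmid replicates from a high-copy ColE1/pUC-type origin and is selected with ampicillin through the β-lactamase gene. An f1 origin and remnants of a lac/T7/T3 cloning region are also present in the backbone.

Within the proviral region there are two expression units. An SV40 early promoter/origin region drives puromycin N-acetyltransferase, allowing puromycin selection of transduced mammalian cells. Downstream, the constitutive human EF-1α promoter (entered as "E1Fa" in the catalogue fields) drives DDX39B. The coding sequence is flanked by the attB1 and attB2 sites left by Gateway recombination and reads into a backbone-encoded C-terminal V5 epitope tag for detection. A WPRE follows the cassette to enhance transcript stability and expression. Repository sequencing found an S296P substitution relative to the reference protein, and the record notes that this change is not known to affect DDX39B function. The construct is intended for stable, constitutive lentiviral overexpression of V5-tagged DDX39B. It was deposited with a study examining candidate genes and signaling networks in β-catenin-active cancers.
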