Addgene plasmid #98331: DDX39B_pLX307
Purpose: Lentiviral expression of DDX39B
Depositing lab: William Hahn & Sefi Rosenbluh. Depositing organization: Monash University. Publication: Genetic and Proteomic Interrogation of Lower Confidence Candidate Genes Reveals Signaling Networks in beta-Catenin-Active Cancers. Rosenbluh J, Mercer J, Shrestha Y, Oliver R, Tamayo P, Doench JG, Tirosh I, Piccioni F, Hartenian E, Horn H, Fagbami L, Root DE, Jaffe J, Lage K, Boehm JS, Hahn WC. Cell Syst. 2016 Sep 28;3(3):302-316.e4. doi: 10.1016/j.cels.2016.09.001. PubMed 27684187.
Backbone
  Vector backbone: pLX307
  Backbone manufacturer: David Root (Addgene plasmid # 41392)
  Vector type: Mammalian Expression, Lentiviral
  Selectable markers: Puromycin
Growth in bacteria
  Bacterial resistance: Ampicillin, 100 μg/mL
  Growth temperature: 37°C
  Growth strain: NEB Stable
  Copy number: High Copy
Gene/Insert
  Gene/Insert name: DDX39B
  Species: H. sapiens (human)
  Mutation: S296P
  Entrez Gene: DDX39B (a.k.a. BAT1, D6S81E, UAP56)
  Promoter: E1Fa
  Tag / fusion protein: V5 (C terminal on backbone)
  Cloning method: Gateway Cloning
  Sequencing primers: 5′ TTCTTCCATTTCAGGTGTCGTGAG; 3′ GTGGATACGCTGCTTTAATGCCTT
Terms and licenses: Academic/Nonprofit Terms; Industry Terms: Not Available to Industry
Depositor comments: Addgene's sequencing results found an S296P mutation compared to reference sequence NP_004631.1. This change is not known to affect DDX39B function.
How to cite: DDX39B_pLX307 was a gift from William Hahn & Sefi Rosenbluh (Addgene plasmid # 98331 ; http://n2t.net/addgene:98331 ; RRID:Addgene_98331)
